Addgene plasmid #185865: pIALD2S
Purpose: Knocking out ALD6 and expressing anacetylating aldehyde dehydrogenase (Lactobacillus reuteri pduP ) in Saccharomyces cerevisiae
Depositing lab: Claudia Vickers. Depositing organization: University of Queensland. Publication: Auxin-mediated induction of GAL promoters by conditional degradation of Mig1p improves sesquiterpene production in Saccharomyces cerevisiae with engineered acetyl-CoA synthesis. Hayat IF, Plan M, Ebert BE, Dumsday G, Vickers CE, Peng B. Microb Biotechnol. 2021 Nov;14(6):2627-2642. doi: 10.1111/1751-7915.13880. Epub 2021 Sep 9. PubMed 34499421.
Backbone
  Vector backbone: pUC19
  Vector type: Yeast Expression
Growth in bacteria
  Bacterial resistance: Ampicillin, 100 μg/mL
  Growth temperature: 37°C
  Growth strain: DH5alpha
  Copy number: High Copy
Gene/Insert
  Gene/Insert name: ALD6 (-125, 40)> PADH1> Lr.pduP> TPDC1-ALD6 (1054, 1749)
  Species: Synthetic
  Mutation: None
  Cloning method: Gibson Cloning
Terms and licenses: Academic/Nonprofit Terms; Industry Terms: Not Available to Industry
How to cite: pIALD2S was a gift from Claudia Vickers (Addgene plasmid # 185865 ; http://n2t.net/addgene:185865 ; RRID:Addgene_185865)
