[The description below was written by a language model from this plasmid's Addgene catalogue record and pLannotate feature annotations shown in this document.]
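Description:
pIALD2S is a yeast expression plasmid, catalogued on a pUC19 backbone, built to knock out the Saccharomyces cerevisiae ALD6 gene while introducing an acetylating aldehyde dehydrogenase, pduP from Lactobacillus reuteri. In E. coli it is propagated through the high-copy ColE1/pUC-type origin and selected with ampicillin via the β-lactamase gene and its native promoter.

The insert, assembled by Gibson cloning, is described as an ALD6 upstream segment (positions -125 to 40), the ADH1 promoter, the Lr.pduP coding sequence, the PDC1 terminator, and a second ALD6 segment (positions 1054 to 1749). The two ALD6 fragments serve as homology arms, so recombination at the chromosomal locus would replace the intervening part of ALD6 with the pduP expression cassette. This couples loss of the native acetaldehyde dehydrogenase with gain of an enzyme that converts acetaldehyde directly to acetyl-CoA. The associated publication concerns engineered acetyl-CoA synthesis for sesquiterpene production in yeast.

The automated annotation of the 7,487 nt sequence identifies the ADH1 promoter but leaves the region downstream of it unannotated, so pduP, the PDC1 terminator and the ALD6 arms are known only from the catalogue entry. The annotation also reports elements not mentioned in the catalogue fields: a yeast 2μ origin, a TRP1 auxotrophic marker with its promoter, and small fragments of rop, bom and an M13 origin. These suggest the backbone carries more than plain pUC19. The record does not explain whether TRP1 and the 2μ origin lie within the integrating fragment or how they are used, nor how the cassette is released for integration.
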