Features (pLannotate 1.2.2; 11 found; start..end, strand, type, name):
    299..887     -  rep_origin     ori: high-copy-number ColE1/pMB1/pBR322/pUC origin of replication
   1058..1918    -  CDS            AmpR: β-lactamase; bla; confers resistance to ampicillin, carbenicillin, and related antibiotics
   1919..2023    -  promoter       AmpR promoter: bla
   2050..3392    -  rep_origin     2μ ori: yeast 2μ plasmid origin of replication
   3460..3495    +  CDS            rop (fragment): Rop protein, which maintains plasmids at low copy number; rop
   3597..3646    +  misc_feature   bom (fragment): basis of mobility region from pBR322
   3785..3932    +  promoter       TRP1 promoter: S. cerevisiae TRP1
   3933..4607    +  CDS            TRP1: phosphoribosylanthranilate isomerase, required for tryptophan biosynthesis; S. cerevisiae TRP1; yeast auxotrophic marker
   4658..4709    +  misc_feature   bom (fragment): basis of mobility region from pBR322
   4710..4806    -  rep_origin     M13 ori (fragment): M13 bacteriophage origin of replication; arrow indicates direction of (+) strand synthesis
   5024..5728    +  promoter       ADH1 promoter: S. cerevisiae ADH1; promoter for alcohol dehydrogenase 1
>Addgene plasmid #185865 | pIALD2S | addgene full sequence | sequence record 370809 | Addgene NGS Result
CCTGCATTTCTTTCCGTCATATACACAAAATACTTTCATATAAACTTACTTGGTCTTACGTCATAAATAA
ATATGTATACATATAAATTAAAAAATTTGGTTTTATATTTTTACAAAAAGAATCGTTTACTTCATTTCTC
CCTTTTAAGCGATACAATCCATGAAAAAAGAGAAAAAGAGAGAACAGGCTTGTGCCTTCTTTAAAACATC
CCACACAAAATCATATTGAATTGAATTTAAATTGAGCAAAAGGCCAGCAAAAGGCCAGGAACCGTAAAAA
GGCCGCGTTGCTGGCGTTTTTCCATAGGCTCCGCCCCCCTGACGAGCATCACAAAAATCGACGCTCAAGT
CAGAGGTGGCGAAACCCGACAGGACTATAAAGATACCAGGCGTTTCCCCCTGGAAGCTCCCTCGTGCGCT
CTCCTGTTCCGACCCTGCCGCTTACCGGATACCTGTCCGCCTTTCTCCCTTCGGGAAGCGTGGCGCTTTC
TCATAGCTCACGCTGTAGGTATCTCAGTTCGGTGTAGGTCGTTCGCTCCAAGCTGGGCTGTGTGCACGAA
CCCCCCGTTCAGCCCGACCGCTGCGCCTTATCCGGTAACTATCGTCTTGAGTCCAACCCGGTAAGACACG
ACTTATCGCCACTGGCAGCAGCCACTGGTAACAGGATTAGCAGAGCGAGGTATGTAGGCGGTGCTACAGA
GTTCTTGAAGTGGTGGCCTAACTACGGCTACACTAGAAGAACAGTATTTGGTATCTGCGCTCTGCTGAAG
CCAGTTACCTTCGGAAAAAGAGTTGGTAGCTCTTGATCCGGCAAACAAACCACCGCTGGTAGCGGTGGTT
TTTTTGTTTGCAAGCAGCAGATTACGCGCAGAAAAAAAGGATCTCAAGAAGATCCTTTGATCTTTTCTAC
GGGGTCTGACGCTCAGTGGAACGAAAACTCACGTTAAGGGATTTTGGTCATGAGATTATCAAAAAGGATC
TTCACCTAGATCCTTTTAAATTAAAAATGAAGTTTTAAATCAATCTAAAGTATATATGAGTAAACTTGGT
CTGACAGTTACCAATGCTTAATCAGTGAGGCACCTATCTCAGCGATCTGTCTATTTCGTTCATCCATAGT
TGCCTGACTCCCCGTCGTGTAGATAACTACGATACGGGAGGGCTTACCATCTGGCCCCAGTGCTGCAATG
ATACCGCGAGACCCACGCTCACCGGCTCCAGATTTATCAGCAATAAACCAGCCAGCCGGAAGGGCCGAGC
GCAGAAGTGGTCCTGCAACTTTATCCGCCTCCATCCAGTCTATTAATTGTTGCCGGGAAGCTAGAGTAAG
TAGTTCGCCAGTTAATAGTTTGCGCAACGTTGTTGCCATTGCTACAGGCATCGTGGTGTCACGCTCGTCG
TTTGGTATGGCTTCATTCAGCTCCGGTTCCCAACGATCAAGGCGAGTTACATGATCCCCCATGTTGTGCA
AAAAAGCGGTTAGCTCCTTCGGTCCTCCGATCGTTGTCAGAAGTAAGTTGGCCGCAGTGTTATCACTCAT
GGTTATGGCAGCACTGCATAATTCTCTTACTGTCATGCCATCCGTAAGATGCTTTTCTGTGACTGGTGAG
TACTCAACCAAGTCATTCTGAGAATAGTGTATGCGGCGACCGAGTTGCTCTTGCCCGGCGTCAATACGGG
ATAATACCGCGCCACATAGCAGAACTTTAAAAGTGCTCATCATTGGAAAACGTTCTTCGGGGCGAAAACT
CTCAAGGATCTTACCGCTGTTGAGATCCAGTTCGATGTAACCCACTCGTGCACCCAACTGATCTTCAGCA
TCTTTTACTTTCACCAGCGTTTCTGGGTGAGCAAAAACAGGAAGGCAAAATGCCGCAAAAAAGGGAATAA
GGGCGACACGGAAATGTTGAATACTCATACTCTTCCTTTTTCAATATTATTGAAGCATTTATCAGGGTTA
TTGTCTCATGAGCGGATACATATTTGAATGTATTTAGAAAAATAAACAAATAGGGGTTCCGCGCACATTT
CCCCGAAAAGTGCCACCTGAACGAAGCATCTGTGCTTCATTTTGTAGAACAAAAATGCAACGCGAGAGCG
CTAATTTTTCAAACAAAGAATCTGAGCTGCATTTTTACAGAACAGAAATGCAACGCGAAAGCGCTATTTT
ACCAACGAAGAATCTGTGCTTCATTTTTGTAAAACAAAAATGCAACGCGAGAGCGCTAATTTTTCAAACA
AAGAATCTGAGCTGCATTTTTACAGAACAGAAATGCAACGCGAGAGCGCTATTTTACCAACAAAGAATCT
ATACTTCTTTTTTGTTCTACAAAAATGCATCCCGAGAGCGCTATTTTTCTAACAAAGCATCTTAGATTAC
TTTTTTTCTCCTTTGTGCGCTCTATAATGCAGTCTCTTGATAACTTTTTGCACTGTAGGTCCGTTAAGGT
TAGAAGAAGGCTACTTTGGTGTCTATTTTCTCTTCCATAAAAAAAGCCTGACTCCACTTCCCGCGTTTAC
TGATTACTAGCGAAGCTGCGGGTGCATTTTTTCAAGATAAAGGCATCCCCGATTATATTCTATACCGATG
TGGATTGCGCATACTTTGTGAACAGAAAGTGATAGCGTTGATGATTCTTCATTGGTCAGAAAATTATGAA
CGGTTTCTTCTATTTTGTCTCTATATACTACGTATAGGAAATGTTTACATTTTCGTATTGTTTTCGATTC
ACTCTATGAATAGTTCTTACTACAATTTTTTTGTCTAAAGAGTAATACTAGAGATAAACATAAAAAATGT
AGAGGTCGAGTTTAGATGCAAGTTCAAGGAGCGAAAGGTGGATGGGTAGGTTATATAGGGATATAGCACA
GAGATATATAGCAAAGAGATACTTTTGAGCAATGTTTGTGGAAGCGGTATTCGCAATATTTTAGTAGCTC
GTTACAGTCCGGTGCGTTTTTGGTTTTTTGAAAGTGCGTCTTCAGAGCGCTTTTGGTTTTCAAAAGCGCT
CTGAAGTTCCTATACTTTCTAGAGAATAGGAACTTCGGAATAGGAACTTCAAAGCGTTTCCGAAAACGAG
CGCTTCCGAAAATGCAACGCGAGCTGCGCACATACAGCTCACTGTTCACGTCGCACCTATATCTGCGTGT
TGCCTGTATATATATATACATGAGAAGAACGGCATAGTGCGTGTTTATGCTTAAATGCGTACTTATATGC
GTCTATTTATGTAGGATGAAAGGTAGTCTAGTACCTCCTGTGATATTATCCCATTCCATGCGGGGTATCG
TATGCTTCCTTCAGCACTACCCTTTAGCTGTTCTATATGCTGCCACTCCTCAATTGGATTAGTCTCATCC
TTCAATGCTATCATTTCCTTTGATATTGGATCATACTAAGAAACCATTATTATCATGACATTAACCTATA
AAAATAGGCGTATCACGAGGCCCTTTCGTCTCGCGCGTTTCGGTGATGACGGTGAAAACCTCTGACACAT
GCAGCTCCCGGAGACGGTCACAGCTTGTCTGTAAGCGGATGCCGGGAGCAGACAAGCCCGTCAGGGCGCG
TCAGCGGGTGTTGGCGGGTGTCGGGGCTGGCTTAACTATGCGGCATCAGAGCAGATTGTACTGAGAGTGC
ACCATAGATCAACGACATTACTATATATATAATATAGGAAGCATTTAATAGAACAGCATCGTAATATATG
TGTACTTTGCAGTTATGACGCCAGATGGCAGTAGTGGAAGATATTCTTTATTGAAAAATAGCTTGTCACC
TTACGTACAATCTTGATCCGGAGCTTTTCTTTTTTTGCCGATTAAGAATTAATTCGGTCGAAAAAAGAAA
AGGAGAGGGCCAAGAGGGAGGGCATTGGTGACTATTGAGCACGTGAGTATACGTGATTAAGCACACAAAG
GCAGCTTGGAGTATGTCTGTTATTAATTTCACAGGTAGTTCTGGTCCATTGGTGAAAGTTTGCGGCTTGC
AGAGCACAGAGGCCGCAGAATGTGCTCTAGATTCCGATGCTGACTTGCTGGGTATTATATGTGTGCCCAA
TAGAAAGAGAACAATTGACCCGGTTATTGCAAGGAAAATTTCAAGTCTTGTAAAAGCATATAAAAATAGT
TCAGGCACTCCGAAATACTTGGTTGGCGTGTTTCGTAATCAACCTAAGGAGGATGTTTTGGCTCTGGTCA
ATGATTACGGCATTGATATCGTCCAACTGCATGGAGATGAGTCGTGGCAAGAATACCAAGAGTTCCTCGG
TTTGCCAGTTATTAAAAGACTCGTATTTCCAAAAGACTGCAACATACTACTCAGTGCAGCTTCACAGAAA
CCTCATTCGTTTATTCCCTTGTTTGATTCAGAAGCAGGTGGGACAGGTGAACTTTTGGATTGGAACTCGA
TTTCTGACTGGGTTGGAAGGCAAGAGAGCCCCGAAAGCTTACATTTTATGTTAGCTGGTGGACTGACGCC
AGAAAATGTTGGTGATGCGCTTAGATTAAATGGCGTTATTGGTGTTGATGTAAGCGGAGGTGTGGAGACA
AATGGTGTAAAAGACTCTAACAAAATAGCAAATTTCGTCAAAAATGCTAAGAAATAGGTTATTACTGAGT
AGTATTTATTTAAGTATTGTTTGTGCACTTGCCGATCTATGCGGTGTGAAATACCGCACAGATGCGTAAG
GAGAAAATACCGCATCAGGAAATTGTAAGCGTTAATATTTTGTTAAAATTCGCGTTAAATTTTTGTTAAA
TCAGCTCATTTTTTAACCAATAGGCCGAAATCGGCAAAATCCCTTAATTTAAATGTAATAAGAAGTTTGG
TAATATTCAATTCGAAGTGTTCAGTCTTTTACTTCTCTTGTTTTATAGAAGAAAAAACATCAAGAAACAT
CTTTAACATACACAAACACATACTATCAGAATACAATGACTAAGCTACACTTTGACACTGCTGAACCAGT
CAAGAGGATCCGCTCTTTTCCGATTTTTTTCTAAACCGTGGAATATTTCGGATATCCTTTTGTTGTTTCC
GGGTGTACAATATGGACTTCCTCTTTTCTGGCAACCAAACCCATACATCGGGATTCCTATAATACCTTCG
TTGGTCTCCCTAACATGTAGGTGGCGGAGGGGAGATATACAATAGAACAGATACCAGACAAGACATAATG
GGCTAAACAAGACTACACCAATTACACTGCCTCATTGATGGTGGTACATAACGAACTAATACTGTAGCCC
TAGACTTGATAGCCATCATCATATCGAAGTTTCACTACCCTTTTTCCATTTGCCATCTATTGAAGTAATA
ATAGGCGCATGCAACTTCTTTTCTTTTTTTTTCTTTTCTCTCTCCCCCGTTGTTGTCTCACCATATCCGC
AATGACAAAAAAATGATGGAAGACACTAAAGGAAAAAATTAACGACAAAGACAGCACCAACAGATGTCGT
TGTTCCAGAGCTGATGAGGGGTATCTCGAAGCACACGAAACTTTTTCCTTCCTTCATTCACGCACACTAC
TCTCTAATGAGCAACGGTATACGGCCTTCCTTCCAGTTACTTGAATTTGAAATAAAAAAAAGTTTGCTGT
CTTGCTATCAAGTATAAATAGACCTGCAATTATTAATCTTTTGTTTCCTCGTCATTGTTCTCGTTCCCTT
TCTTCCTTGTTTCTTTTTCTGCACAATATTTCAAGCTATACCAAGCATACAATCAACTATCTCATATACA
GGTACCAAAATGCAGATTAACGATATTGAAAGTGCTGTACGCAAAATTCTTGCAGAAGAATTAGATAATG
CTAGCTCTAACAGTGCGGCAGTTACTAATGATGATGGACATCGTGGTATTTTTACTAATGTTGATGACGC
AATTGCTGCTGCTAAAGCTGCCCAAGAAGTATATCGTGACAAGCCAATTGCAGTGCGGCAACAGGTGATT
GATGCTATCAAGGAAGGTTTCCGTCCTTACATTGAAAAGATGGCAAAGGACATTAAAGAAGAAACCGGAA
TGGGAACAGTCGAAGCAAAGATTGCTAAGTTGCACAATGCTTTGTACAACACTCCTGGTCCAGAAATTCT
TGAACCGGTTGTCGAAAATGGTGATGGCGGAATGGTTATGTATGAACGGTTGCCATACGGTGTTATCGGT
GCTGTTGGTCCAAGTACTAACCCATCCGAAACAGTTATTGCCAATGCAATTATGATGCTTGCAGGTGGAA
ATACCCTTTACTTTGGTGCTCACCCTGGTGCTAAGAATATCACTCGTTGGACGATTGAAAAGATGAATGA
TTTCATTGCTGATGCAACTGGTCTTCACAATTTAGTTGTAAGCATTGAAACACCAACAATTGAATCTGTT
CAACAAATGATGCAACATCCTGATATTGCTATGCTTGCCGTAACCGGTGGACCAGCTGTTGTTCACCAAG
CAATGACTAGCGGTAAGAAGGCTGTTGGTGCTGGCCCTGGTAATCCTCCTGCAATGGTTGATGCTACCGC
TGATATTGACTTAGCTGCTCATAATATTATTGCTTCAGCTTCATTTGATAATGACATTTTATGTACTGCT
GAAAAGGAAGTTGTTGCCGAAAGTAGTATTAAGGATGAATTAATCCGCAAGATGCAAGATGAAGGTGCAT
TTGTTGTTAACCGTGAACAGGCTGACAAACTCGCCGATATGTGCATCCAAGACAACGGTACTCCTGATCG
GAAGTTTGTTGGAAAGGATGCAACCTACATCTTAGATCAAGCTAATATTCCATATACTGGTCACCCGGTA
GAAATTATTTGCGAATTGCCAAAGGAACACCCATTGGTAATGACTGAAATGTTGATGCCAATCTTACCAG
TTGTTTCTTGCCCAACATTTGATGATGTTTTGAAGACTGCTGTTGAAGTAGAACAAGGAAACCACCATAC
TGCAACTATTCACTCCAACAACTTAAAGCATATTAATAATGCTGCTCACCGGATGCAATGTTCGATCTTC
GTTGTTAACGGTCCATCCTATGTTGGAACAGGTGTTGCTGATAATGGTGCTCACTCAGGTGCTTCAGCAT
TAACAATTGCTACGCCAACTGGTGAAGGAACTTGTACTGCAAGAACCTTTACGCGTCGTGTTCGTTTGAA
TTCGCCACAAGGATTCTCAGTTCGTAATTGGTACTAAGCGATTTAATCTCTAATTATTAGTTAAAGTTTT
ATAAGCATTTTTATGTAACGAAAAATAAATTGGTTCATATTATTACTGCACTGTCACTTACCATGGAAAG
ACCAGACAAGAAGTTGCCGACACGACAGTCTGTTGAATTGGCTTAAGTCTGGGTCCGCTTCTTTACAAAT
TTGAAGAATTTCTCTTAAACGATATGTATATTCTTTTCGTTGGAAAAGATGTCTTCCAAAAAAAAAAACC
GATGAATTAGTGGAACCAAGGAAAAAAAAAGAGGTATCCTTGATTAAGGAACAGCGCAGTGTACCAA
